Addgene plasmid #209678: MAC_N_COMMD5
Purpose: Expresses MAC-tagged COMMD5 in mammalian cells
Depositing lab: Markku Varjosalo. Depositing organization: University of Helsinki, Institute of Biotechnology. Publication: Structure and interactions of the endogenous human Commander complex. Laulumaa S, Kumpula EP, Huiskonen JT, Varjosalo M. Nat Struct Mol Biol. 2024 Jun;31(6):925-938. doi: 10.1038/s41594-024-01246-1. Epub 2024 Mar 8. PubMed 38459129.
Backbone
  Vector backbone: MAC-tag-N (#108078)
  Backbone manufacturer: Markku Varjosalo lab
  Backbone size w/o insert (bp): 6312
  Total vector size (bp): 6984
  Vector type: Mammalian Expression
Growth in bacteria
  Bacterial resistance: Ampicillin, 100 μg/mL
  Growth temperature: 37°C
  Growth strain: DH5alpha
  Copy number: High Copy
Gene/Insert
  Gene/Insert name: COMMD5
  Species: H. sapiens (human)
  Insert size (bp): 672
  GenBank ID: NM_014066
  Entrez Gene: COMMD5 (a.k.a. HCARG, HT002)
  Tag / fusion protein: MAC-tag (N terminal on backbone)
  Cloning method: Gateway Cloning
  Sequencing primers: 5′ M13 uni (-21); 3′ M13 rev (-29)
Resource information
  A portion of this plasmid was derived from a plasmid made by: Human ORFeome collection
Terms and licenses: Academic/Nonprofit Terms; Industry Terms: Not Available to Industry
Depositor comments: Please visit https://doi.org/10.1101/2023.04.03.535349 for bioRxiv preprint.
How to cite: MAC_N_COMMD5 was a gift from Markku Varjosalo (Addgene plasmid # 209678 ; http://n2t.net/addgene:209678 ; RRID:Addgene_209678)
