[The description below was written by a language model from this plasmid's Addgene catalogue record and pLannotate feature annotations shown in this document.]
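Description:
MAC_N_COMMD5 is a 6,984 bp mammalian expression plasmid in which the human COMMD5 open reading frame (672 bp, derived from the Human ORFeome collection) was moved by Gateway cloning into the MAC-tag-N destination backbone. In bacteria it is maintained through a high-copy ColE1/pUC-type origin and selected with ampicillin via the β-lactamase gene. A fragment of the f1 origin and remnants of lac regulatory sequence are also annotated in the backbone.

Expression is driven by the CMV immediate-early enhancer and promoter. Short tet-operator-type matches lie directly downstream of the promoter, which suggests a tetracycline-regulatable CMV promoter, although the catalogue fields do not say this explicitly. The transcript encodes an N-terminal MAC-tag fused to COMMD5. In the annotation the tag appears as an E. coli BirA-derived biotin ligase coding sequence followed by an HA epitope and two Strep-Tag II motifs. It is joined to COMMD5 across the attB1 recombination scar, with attB2 and a bGH polyadenylation signal after the insert.

Downstream, an FRT site sits immediately before a hygromycin resistance gene that has an SV40 poly(A) signal but no full promoter of its own. This layout is typical of FLP-mediated integration into a genomic FRT docking site, where correct insertion activates the marker and allows selection of stable isogenic lines.

The combined tag offers both Strep-based affinity purification and biotin-ligase proximity labelling from a single construct. This fits the associated work on the structure and interactions of the human Commander complex, of which COMMD5 is a subunit.
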