Features (pLannotate 1.2.2; 27 found; start..end, strand, type, name):
      1..380     +  enhancer       CMV enhancer: human cytomegalovirus immediate early enhancer
    381..584     +  promoter       CMV promoter: human cytomegalovirus (CMV) immediate early promoter
    586..605     +  promoter       PLtetO-1 promoter (fragment): modified phage lambda PL promoter with tet operator sites (Lutz and Bujard, 1997)
    607..626     +  promoter       PLtetO-1 promoter (fragment): modified phage lambda PL promoter with tet operator sites (Lutz and Bujard, 1997)
    634..667     +  promoter       TRE3GV promoter (fragment): 3rd-generation Tet-responsive promoter that can be activated by binding of Tet-On® 3G, optimized for retroviral and lentiviral vectors
    827..1789    +  CDS            birA: BIRA_ECOLI - Also known as bioR, dhbB. Experimental evidence at protein level: Swiss-Prot protein existence level 1. Acts both as a biotin--[acetyl-CoA-carboxylase] ligase and a biotin-operon repressor. In the presence of ATP, BirA activates biotin to form the BirA-biotinyl-5'-adenylate (BirA-bio-5'-AMP or holoBirA) complex. HoloBirA can either transfer the biotinyl moiety to the biotin carboxyl carrier protein (BCCP) subunit of acetyl-CoA carboxylase, or bind to the biotin operator site and inhibit transcription of the operon. From Escherichia coli (strain K12).
   1790..1815    +  CDS            3xHA (fragment): three tandem HA epitope tags
   1847..1866    +  CDS            Strep-Tag II (fragment): peptide that binds Strep-Tactin®, an engineered form of streptavidin
   1907..1929    +  CDS            Strep-Tag II (fragment): peptide that binds Strep-Tactin®, an engineered form of streptavidin
   1944..1961    +  protein_bind   attB1 (fragment): mutant version of attB; core recombination site for the Gateway® BP reaction BP Clonase™
   1967..2638    +  CDS            COMMD5: COMD5_HUMAN - Experimental evidence at protein level: Swiss-Prot protein existence level 1. May modulate activity of cullin-RING E3 ubiquitin ligase (CRL) complexes (PubMed:21778237). Negatively regulates cell proliferation. Negatively regulates cell cycle G2/M phase transition probably by transactivating p21/CDKN1A through the p53/TP53-independent signaling pathway. Involved in kidney proximal tubule morphogenesis (By similarity). Down-regulates activation of NF-kappa-B (PubMed:15799966). From Homo sapiens (Human).
   2641..2664    -  protein_bind   attB2: mutant version of attB; recombination site for the Gateway® BP reaction BP Clonase™
   2708..2932    +  polyA_signal   bGH poly(A) signal: bovine growth hormone polyadenylation signal
   2936..2957    +  promoter       SV40 promoter (fragment): SV40 enhancer and early promoter
   2978..3211    +  rep_origin     f1 ori (fragment) (sequence partly withheld): f1 bacteriophage origin of replication; arrow indicates direction of (+) strand synthesis
   3216..3263    +  protein_bind   FRT: FLP-mediated recombination occurs in the 8-bp core sequence TCTAGAAA (Turan and Bode, 2011). FLP recombinase from the Saccharomyces cerevisiae 2μ plasmid
   3271..4293    +  CDS            HygR: aminoglycoside phosphotransferase from E. coli; aph(4)-Ia; confers resistance to hygromycin
   4303..4428    +  CDS            ble (fragment): BLE_KLEPN - Experimental evidence at protein level: Swiss-Prot protein existence level 1. Binding protein with a strong affinity to the bleomycin family of antibiotics. Binds to CL990; an antimitotic-antibiotic compound. From Klebsiella pneumoniae.
   4423..4544    +  polyA_signal   SV40 poly(A) signal: SV40 polyadenylation signal
   4617..4633    -  protein_bind   lac operator: The lac repressor binds to the lac operator to inhibit transcription in E. coli. This inhibition can be relieved by adding lactose or isopropyl-β-D-thiogalactopyranoside (IPTG). lac repressor encoded by lacI
   4641..4671    -  promoter       lac promoter: promoter for the E. coli lac operon
   4686..4707    -  protein_bind   CAP binding site: CAP binding activates transcription in the presence of cAMP. E. coli catabolite activator protein
   4720..4812    -  CDS            lacI (fragment): lac repressor; lacI; The lac repressor binds to the lac operator to inhibit transcription in E. coli. This inhibition can be relieved by adding lactose or isopropyl-β-D-thiogalactopyranoside (IPTG).
   4995..5583    -  rep_origin     ori: high-copy-number ColE1/pMB1/pBR322/pUC origin of replication
   5754..6614    -  CDS            AmpR: β-lactamase; bla; confers resistance to ampicillin, carbenicillin, and related antibiotics
   6615..6719    -  promoter       AmpR promoter: bla
   6778..6830    -  misc_feature   bom (fragment): basis of mobility region from pBR322
>Addgene plasmid #209678 | MAC_N_COMMD5 | addgene full sequence | sequence record 441680 | Addgene NGS Result
GACATTGATTATTGACTAGTTATTAATAGTAATCAATTACGGGGTCATTAGTTCATAGCCCATATATGGA
GTTCCGCGTTACATAACTTACGGTAAATGGCCCGCCTGGCTGACCGCCCAACGACCCCCGCCCATTGACG
TCAATAATGACGTATGTTCCCATAGTAACGCCAATAGGGACTTTCCATTGACGTCAATGGGTGGAGTATT
TACGGTAAACTGCCCACTTGGCAGTACATCAAGTGTATCATATGCCAAGTACGCCCCCTATTGACGTCAA
TGACGGTAAATGGCCCGCCTGGCATTATGCCCAGTACATGACCTTATGGGACTTTCCTACTTGGCAGTAC
ATCTACGTATTAGTCATCGCTATTACCATGGTGATGCGGTTTTGGCAGTACATCAATGGGCGTGGATAGC
GGTTTGACTCACGGGGATTTCCAAGTCTCCACCCCATTGACGTCAATGGGAGTTTGTTTTGGCACCAAAA
TCAACGGGACTTTCCAAAATGTCGTAACAACTCCGCCCCATTGACGCAAATGGGCGGTAGGCGTGTACGG
TGGGAGGTCTATATAAGCAGAGCTCTCCCTATCAGTGATAGAGATCTCCCTATCAGTGATAGAGATCGTC
GACGAGCTCGTTTAGTGAACCGTCAGATCGCCTGGAGACGCCATCCACGCTGTTTTGACCTCCATAGAAG
ACACCGGGACCGATCCAGCCTCCGGACTCTAGCGTTTAAACTTAAGCTTGGTACCGAGCTCGGATCCACT
AGTCCAGTGTGGTGGAATTCTGCAGATATCCAGCACAGTGGCGGCCGCTCGAGACCATGAAGGACAACAC
CGTGCCCCTGAAGCTGATCGCCCTGCTGGCCAACGGCGAGTTCCACTCTGGCGAGCAGCTGGGCGAGACA
CTGGGCATGAGCAGAGCCGCCATCAACAAGCACATCCAGACCCTGCGGGACTGGGGCGTGGACGTGTTCA
CAGTGCCCGGCAAGGGCTACAGCCTGCCCGAGCCCATCCAGCTGCTGAACGCCAAGCAGATCCTGGGCCA
GCTGGATGGCGGATCTGTGGCCGTGCTGCCCGTGATCGACAGCACCAACCAGTATCTGCTCGACCGGATC
GGCGAGCTGAAGTCCGGCGACGCCTGTATCGCCGAGTACCAGCAGGCCGGCAGAGGCGGCAGGGGCAGAA
AGTGGTTCAGCCCCTTCGGCGCCAACCTGTACCTGAGCATGTTCTGGAGACTGGAACAGGGCCCAGCCGC
CGCTATTGGCCTGAGCCTGGTCATCGGCATCGTGATGGCCGAGGTGCTGCGGAAGCTGGGCGCCGACAAA
GTGCGCGTGAAGTGGCCCAACGACCTGTATCTGCAGGACCGGAAGCTGGCCGGCATCCTGGTGGAACTGA
CCGGCAAAACAGGCGACGCCGCCCAGATCGTGATCGGCGCTGGCATCAACATGGCCATGCGGCGGGTGGA
AGAGAGCGTGGTCAACCAGGGCTGGATCACCCTGCAGGAAGCCGGCATCAACCTGGACCGGAACACCCTG
GCCGCCATGCTGATCAGAGAGCTGAGAGCCGCCCTGGAACTGTTCGAGCAGGAAGGCCTGGCCCCCTACC
TGAGCAGATGGGAGAAGCTGGACAACTTCATCAACCGGCCCGTGAAACTGATCATCGGCGACAAAGAGAT
CTTCGGCATCAGCCGGGGCATCGACAAGCAGGGGGCCCTGCTCCTGGAACAGGACGGCATCATCAAGCCC
TGGATGGGCGGCGAGATCAGCCTGCGGAGCGCCGAGAAGTACCCATACGATGTTCCTGACTATGCCGGTA
CCGAGCTCGGATCCACCATGGCTAGCTGGAGCCACCCGCAGTTCGAGAAAGGTGGAGGTTCCGGAGGTGG
ATCGGGAGGTGGATCGTGGAGCCACCCGCAGTTCGAAAAAGCGGCCGATATCACAAGTTTGTACAAAAAA
GTTGGCATGTCTGCTGTGGGGGCTGCAACTCCATACCTGCATCATCCTGGTGATAGTCACAGTGGCCGAG
TGAGTTTCTTGGGGGCCCAGCTTCCTCCAGAGGTGGCAGCAATGGCCCGGCTACTAGGGGACCTAGACAG
GAGCACGTTCAGAAAGTTGCTGAAGTTTGTGGTCAGCAGCCTGCAGGGGGAGGACTGCCGAGAGGCTGTG
CAGCGTCTTGGGGTCAGCGCCAACCTGCCGGAGGAGCAGCTGGGTGCCCTGCTGGCAGGCATGCACACAC
TGCTCCAGCAGGCCCTCCGTCTGCCCCCCACCAGCCTGAAGCCTGACACCTTCAGGGACCAGCTCCAGGA
GCTCTGCATCCCCCAAGACCTGGTCGGGGACTTGGCCAGCGTGGTATTTGGGAGCCAGCGGCCCCTCCTT
GATTCTGTGGCCCAGCAGCAGGGGGCCTGGCTGCCGCATGTTGCTGACTTTCGGTGGCGGGTGGATGTAG
CAATCTCCACCAGTGCCCTGGCTCGCTCCCTGCAGCCGAGCGTCCTGATGCAGCTGAAGCTTTCAGATGG
GTCAGCATACCGCTTTGAGGTCCCCACAGCCAAGTTCCAGGAGCTGCGGTACAGCGTGGCCCTGGTCCTA
AAGGAGATGGCAGATCTGGAGAAGAGGTGTGAGCGCAGACTGCAGGACTGCCCAACTTTCTTGTACAAAG
TGGTGACGTAAGCTAGGGGCCCGTTTAAACCCGCTGATCAGCCTCGACTGTGCCTTCTAGTTGCCAGCCA
TCTGTTGTTTGCCCCTCCCCCGTGCCTTCCTTGACCCTGGAAGGTGCCACTCCCACTGTCCTTTCCTAAT
AAAATGAGGAAATTGCATCGCATTGTCTGAGTAGGTGTCATTCTATTCTGGGGGGTGGGGTGGGGCAGGA
CAGCAAGGGGGAGGATTGGGAAGACAATAGCAGGCATGCTGGGGATGCGGTGGGCTCTATGGCTTCTGAG
GCGGAAAGAACCAGCTGGGGCTCTAGGGGGTATCCCC
[124 nt withheld, positions 2978-3101]
C
[91 nt withheld, positions 3103-3193]
AGGGTGATGGTTCACGTACCTAGAAGTTCCTATTCCGAAGTTCCTATTCTCTAGAAAGTATAGGAACTTC
CTTGGCCAAAAAGCCTGAACTCACCGCGACGTCTGTCGAGAAGTTTCTGATCGAAAAGTTCGACAGCGTC
TCCGACCTGATGCAGCTCTCGGAGGGCGAAGAATCTCGTGCTTTCAGCTTCGATGTAGGAGGGCGTGGAT
ATGTCCTGCGGGTAAATAGCTGCGCCGATGGTTTCTACAAAGATCGTTATGTTTATCGGCACTTTGCATC
GGCCGCGCTCCCGATTCCGGAAGTGCTTGACATTGGGGAATTCAGCGAGAGCCTGACCTATTGCATCTCC
CGCCGTGCACAGGGTGTCACGTTGCAAGACCTGCCTGAAACCGAACTGCCCGCTGTTCTGCAGCCGGTCG
CGGAGGCCATGGATGCGATCGCTGCGGCCGATCTTAGCCAGACGAGCGGGTTCGGCCCATTCGGACCGCA
AGGAATCGGTCAATACACTACATGGCGTGATTTCATATGCGCGATTGCTGATCCCCATGTGTATCACTGG
CAAACTGTGATGGACGACACCGTCAGTGCGTCCGTCGCGCAGGCTCTCGATGAGCTGATGCTTTGGGCCG
AGGACTGCCCCGAAGTCCGGCACCTCGTGCACGCGGATTTCGGCTCCAACAATGTCCTGACGGACAATGG
CCGCATAACAGCGGTCATTGACTGGAGCGAGGCGATGTTCGGGGATTCCCAATACGAGGTCGCCAACATC
TTCTTCTGGAGGCCGTGGTTGGCTTGTATGGAGCAGCAGACGCGCTACTTCGAGCGGAGGCATCCGGAGC
TTGCAGGATCGCCGCGGCTCCGGGCGTATATGCTCCGCATTGGTCTTGACCAACTCTATCAGAGCTTGGT
TGACGGCAATTTCGATGATGCAGCTTGGGCGCAGGGTCGATGCGACGCAATCGTCCGATCCGGAGCCGGG
ACTGTCGGGCGTACACAAATCGCCCGCAGAAGCGCGGCCGTCTGGACCGATGGCTGTGTAGAAGTACTCG
CCGATAGTGGAAACCGACGCCCCAGCACTCGTCCGAGGGCAAAGGAATAGCACGTACTACGAGATTTCGA
TTCCACCGCCGCCTTCTATGAAAGGTTGGGCTTCGGAATCGTTTTCCGGGACGCCGGCTGGATGATCCTC
CAGCGCGGGGATCTCATGCTGGAGTTCTTCGCCCACCCCAACTTGTTTATTGCAGCTTATAATGGTTACA
AATAAAGCAATAGCATCACAAATTTCACAAATAAAGCATTTTTTTCACTGCATTCTAGTTGTGGTTTGTC
CAAACTCATCAATGTATCTTATCATGTCTGTATACCGTCGACCTCTAGCTAGAGCTTGGCGTAATCATGG
TCATAGCTGTTTCCTGTGTGAAATTGTTATCCGCTCACAATTCCACACAACATACGAGCCGGAAGCATAA
AGTGTAAAGCCTGGGGTGCCTAATGAGTGAGCTAACTCACATTAATTGCGTTGCGCTCACTGCCCGCTTT
CCAGTCGGGAAACCTGTCGTGCCAGCTGCATTAATGAATCGGCCAACGCGCGGGGAGAGGCGGTTTGCGT
ATTGGGCGCTCTTCCGCTTCCTCGCTCACTGACTCGCTGCGCTCGGTCGTTCGGCTGCGGCGAGCGGTAT
CAGCTCACTCAAAGGCGGTAATACGGTTATCCACAGAATCAGGGGATAACGCAGGAAAGAACATGTGAGC
AAAAGGCCAGCAAAAGGCCAGGAACCGTAAAAAGGCCGCGTTGCTGGCGTTTTTCCATAGGCTCCGCCCC
CCTGACGAGCATCACAAAAATCGACGCTCAAGTCAGAGGTGGCGAAACCCGACAGGACTATAAAGATACC
AGGCGTTTCCCCCTGGAAGCTCCCTCGTGCGCTCTCCTGTTCCGACCCTGCCGCTTACCGGATACCTGTC
CGCCTTTCTCCCTTCGGGAAGCGTGGCGCTTTCTCATAGCTCACGCTGTAGGTATCTCAGTTCGGTGTAG
GTCGTTCGCTCCAAGCTGGGCTGTGTGCACGAACCCCCCGTTCAGCCCGACCGCTGCGCCTTATCCGGTA
ACTATCGTCTTGAGTCCAACCCGGTAAGACACGACTTATCGCCACTGGCAGCAGCCACTGGTAACAGGAT
TAGCAGAGCGAGGTATGTAGGCGGTGCTACAGAGTTCTTGAAGTGGTGGCCTAACTACGGCTACACTAGA
AGAACAGTATTTGGTATCTGCGCTCTGCTGAAGCCAGTTACCTTCGGAAAAAGAGTTGGTAGCTCTTGAT
CCGGCAAACAAACCACCGCTGGTAGCGGTGGTTTTTTTGTTTGCAAGCAGCAGATTACGCGCAGAAAAAA
AGGATCTCAAGAAGATCCTTTGATCTTTTCTACGGGGTCTGACGCTCAGTGGAACGAAAACTCACGTTAA
GGGATTTTGGTCATGAGATTATCAAAAAGGATCTTCACCTAGATCCTTTTAAATTAAAAATGAAGTTTTA
AATCAATCTAAAGTATATATGAGTAAACTTGGTCTGACAGTTACCAATGCTTAATCAGTGAGGCACCTAT
CTCAGCGATCTGTCTATTTCGTTCATCCATAGTTGCCTGACTCCCCGTCGTGTAGATAACTACGATACGG
GAGGGCTTACCATCTGGCCCCAGTGCTGCAATGATACCGCGAGACCCACGCTCACCGGCTCCAGATTTAT
CAGCAATAAACCAGCCAGCCGGAAGGGCCGAGCGCAGAAGTGGTCCTGCAACTTTATCCGCCTCCATCCA
GTCTATTAATTGTTGCCGGGAAGCTAGAGTAAGTAGTTCGCCAGTTAATAGTTTGCGCAACGTTGTTGCC
ATTGCTACAGGCATCGTGGTGTCACGCTCGTCGTTTGGTATGGCTTCATTCAGCTCCGGTTCCCAACGAT
CAAGGCGAGTTACATGATCCCCCATGTTGTGCAAAAAAGCGGTTAGCTCCTTCGGTCCTCCGATCGTTGT
CAGAAGTAAGTTGGCCGCAGTGTTATCACTCATGGTTATGGCAGCACTGCATAATTCTCTTACTGTCATG
CCATCCGTAAGATGCTTTTCTGTGACTGGTGAGTACTCAACCAAGTCATTCTGAGAATAGTGTATGCGGC
GACCGAGTTGCTCTTGCCCGGCGTCAATACGGGATAATACCGCGCCACATAGCAGAACTTTAAAAGTGCT
CATCATTGGAAAACGTTCTTCGGGGCGAAAACTCTCAAGGATCTTACCGCTGTTGAGATCCAGTTCGATG
TAACCCACTCGTGCACCCAACTGATCTTCAGCATCTTTTACTTTCACCAGCGTTTCTGGGTGAGCAAAAA
CAGGAAGGCAAAATGCCGCAAAAAAGGGAATAAGGGCGACACGGAAATGTTGAATACTCATACTCTTCCT
TTTTCAATATTATTGAAGCATTTATCAGGGTTATTGTCTCATGAGCGGATACATATTTGAATGTATTTAG
AAAAATAAACAAATAGGGGTTCCGCGCACATTTCCCCGAAAAGTGCCACCTGACGTCGACGGATCGGGAG
ATCTCCCGATCCCCTATGGTGCACTCTCAGTACAATCTGCTCTGATGCCGCATAGTTAAGCCAGTATCTG
CTCCCTGCTTGTGTGTTGGAGGTCGCTGAGTAGTGCGCGAGCAAAATTTAAGCTACAACAAGGCAAGGCT
TGACCGACAATTGCATGAAGAATCTGCTTAGGGTTAGGCGTTTTGCGCTGCTTCGCGATGTACGGGCCAG
ATATACGCGTT
